Addgene plasmid #43803: p426-SNR52p-gRNA.CAN1.Y-SUP4t
Purpose: Encodes a gRNA that targets Can1.Y in yeast.
Depositing lab: George Church. Depositing organization: Harvard Medical School. Publication: Genome engineering in Saccharomyces cerevisiae using CRISPR-Cas systems. Dicarlo JE, Norville JE, Mali P, Rios X, Aach J, Church GM.. Nucleic Acids Res 10.1093/nar/gkt135 PubMed 23460208.
Backbone
  Vector backbone: p426
  Backbone size w/o insert (bp): 5886
  Total vector size (bp): 6274
  Vector type: Yeast Expression, CRISPR
  Selectable markers: URA3
Growth in bacteria
  Bacterial resistance: Ampicillin, 100 μg/mL
  Growth temperature: 30°C
  Growth strain: DH5alpha
  Copy number: High Copy
Gene/Insert
  Gene/Insert name: CAN1.y gRNA
  Species: S. cerevisiae (budding yeast)
  Insert size (bp): 488
  Entrez Gene: CAN1 (a.k.a. YEL063C)
  Promoter: SNR52
  Cloning method: Unknown
  Sequencing primers: 5′ T3 promoter; 3′ T7 promoter
Terms and licenses: Academic/Nonprofit Terms; Industry Terms: Not Available to Industry
Depositor comments: gRNA target sequence GATACGTTCTCTATGGAGGA
How to cite: p426-SNR52p-gRNA.CAN1.Y-SUP4t was a gift from George Church (Addgene plasmid # 43803 ; http://n2t.net/addgene:43803 ; RRID:Addgene_43803)
