[The description below was written by a language model from this plasmid's Addgene catalogue record, the feature table of its GenBank file and pLannotate feature annotations shown in this document.]
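Description:
p426-SNR52p-gRNA.CAN1.Y-SUP4t is a yeast–E. coli shuttle plasmid built on the p426 backbone that expresses a single CRISPR guide RNA in Saccharomyces cerevisiae. In yeast it replicates episomally from the 2μ origin, which typically gives multicopy maintenance, and is selected through the URA3 auxotrophic marker driven by its own promoter. URA3 can also be counterselected with 5-fluoroorotic acid, allowing the plasmid to be lost. In bacteria it is propagated at high copy from a ColE1/pUC-type origin under ampicillin selection (bla). The backbone also carries an f1 phage origin and remnants of the lac promoter/operator and lacZα region. T3 and T7 promoters flank the insert and serve as sequencing primer sites.

The payload is a compact guide RNA cassette of roughly 490 bp. The promoter of the yeast small nucleolar RNA gene SNR52, an RNA polymerase III promoter, drives transcription. A 20-nucleotide gap between this promoter and the Streptococcus pyogenes Cas9 gRNA scaffold corresponds to the spacer directed against the CAN1.Y site of the CAN1 gene (YEL063C). Transcription is ended by the short SUP4 tRNA gene terminator. This arrangement yields a guide transcript with defined ends and without the capping and polyadenylation of Pol II transcripts. A CYC1 terminator lies immediately downstream and is probably carried over from the parent vector.

The plasmid encodes no Cas9, so the nuclease must be supplied from a separate construct or strain. It is used for Cas9-directed cleavage and genome engineering at CAN1 in budding yeast. The two sequence records differ slightly in length (6,263 versus 6,274 bp) but show the same feature layout.
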