LOCUS       Exported 6263 bp ds-DNA circular SYN 12-MAY-2021
DEFINITION  Encodes a gRNA that targets Can1.Y in yeast..
ACCESSION   .
VERSION     .
KEYWORDS    p426-SNR52p-gRNA.CAN1.Y-SUP4t
SOURCE      synthetic DNA construct
  ORGANISM  synthetic DNA construct
REFERENCE   1 (bases 1 to 6263)
  AUTHORS   Dicarlo JE, Norville JE, Mali P, Rios X, Aach J, Church GM.
  TITLE     Genome engineering in Saccharomyces cerevisiae using CRISPR-Cas
            systems.
  JOURNAL   Nucleic Acids Res
  PUBMED    23460208
REFERENCE   2 (bases 1 to 6263)
  AUTHORS   .
  TITLE     Direct Submission
  JOURNAL   Exported May 12, 2021 from SnapGene Server 1.1.58
            http://www.snapgene.com
FEATURES             Location/Qualifiers
     source          1..6263
                     /organism="synthetic DNA construct"
                     /mol_type="other DNA"
     primer_bind     complement(10..28)
                     /label=pBRforEco
                     /note="pBR322 vectors, upsteam of EcoRI site, forward
                     primer"
     rep_origin      69..1411
                     /label=2u ori
                     /note="yeast 2u plasmid origin of replication"
     protein_bind    401..448
                     /label=FRT
                     /bound_moiety="FLP recombinase from the Saccharomyces
                     cerevisiae 2u plasmid"
                     /note="FLP-mediated recombination occurs in the 8-bp core
                     sequence TCTAGAAA (Turan and Bode, 2011)."
     promoter        1438..1542
                     /gene="bla"
                     /label=AmpR promoter
     CDS             1543..2403
                     /codon_start=1
                     /gene="bla"
                     /product="beta-lactamase"
                     /label=AmpR
                     /note="confers resistance to ampicillin, carbenicillin, and
                     related antibiotics"
                     /translation="MSIQHFRVALIPFFAAFCLPVFAHPETLVKVKDAEDQLGARVGYI
                     ELDLNSGKILESFRPEERFPMMSTFKVLLCGAVLSRIDAGQEQLGRRIHYSQNDLVEYS
                     PVTEKHLTDGMTVRELCSAAITMSDNTAANLLLTTIGGPKELTAFLHNMGDHVTRLDRW
                     EPELNEAIPNDERDTTMPVAMATTLRKLLTGELLTLASRQQLIDWMEADKVAGPLLRSA
                     LPAGWFIADKSGAGERGSRGIIAALGPDGKPSRIVVIYTTGSQATMDERNRQIAEIGAS
                     LIKHW"
     primer_bind     complement(1761..1780)
                     /label=Amp-R
                     /note="Ampicillin resistance gene, reverse primer"
     rep_origin      2574..3162
                     /direction=RIGHT
                     /label=ori
                     /note="high-copy-number ColE1/pMB1/pBR322/pUC origin of
                     replication"
     primer_bind     3063..3082
                     /label=pBR322ori-F
                     /note="pBR322 origin, forward primer"
     primer_bind     3316..3333
                     /label=L4440
                     /note="L4440 vector, forward primer"
     protein_bind    3450..3471
                     /label=CAP binding site
                     /bound_moiety="E. coli catabolite activator protein"
                     /note="CAP binding activates transcription in the presence
                     of cAMP."
     promoter        3486..3516
                     /label=lac promoter
                     /note="promoter for the E. coli lac operon"
     protein_bind    3524..3540
                     /label=lac operator
                     /bound_moiety="lac repressor encoded by lacI"
                     /note="The lac repressor binds to the lac operator to
                     inhibit transcription in E. coli. This inhibition can be
                     relieved by adding lactose or
                     isopropyl-beta-D-thiogalactopyranoside (IPTG)."
     primer_bind     3529..3551
                     /label=M13/pUC Reverse
                     /note="In lacZ gene"
     primer_bind     3548..3564
                     /label=M13 rev
                     /note="common sequencing primer, one of multiple similar
                     variants"
     primer_bind     3548..3564
                     /label=M13 Reverse
                     /note="In lacZ gene. Also called M13-rev"
     primer_bind     3583..3603
                     /label=T3
                     /note="T3 promoter, forward primer"
     promoter        3585..3603
                     /label=T3 promoter
                     /note="promoter for bacteriophage T3 RNA polymerase"
     promoter        3621..3889
                     /label=SNR52 promoter
                     /note="promoter for the S. cerevisiae small nucleolar RNA
                     gene SNR52"
     misc_RNA        3910..3984
                     /label=gRNA scaffold
                     /note="guide RNA scaffold for the Streptococcus pyogenes
                     CRISPR/Cas9 system"
     terminator      3989..4008
                     /label=SUP4 terminator
                     /note="transcription terminator for the S. cerevisiae SUP4
                     tRNA gene"
     terminator      4014..4261
                     /gene="S. cerevisiae CYC1"
                     /label=CYC1 terminator
                     /note="transcription terminator for CYC1"
     primer_bind     complement(4279..4298)
                     /label=T7
                     /note="T7 promoter, forward primer"
     promoter        complement(4280..4298)
                     /label=T7 promoter
                     /note="promoter for bacteriophage T7 RNA polymerase"
     primer_bind     complement(4308..4325)
                     /label=M13 Forward
                     /note="In lacZ gene. Also called M13-F20 or M13 (-21)
                     Forward"
     primer_bind     complement(4308..4324)
                     /label=M13 fwd
                     /note="common sequencing primer, one of multiple similar
                     variants"
     primer_bind     complement(4317..4339)
                     /label=M13/pUC Forward
                     /note="In lacZ gene"
     rep_origin      4465..4920
                     /direction=RIGHT
                     /label=f1 ori
                     /note="f1 bacteriophage origin of replication; arrow
                     indicates direction of (+) strand synthesis"
     primer_bind     complement(4552..4571)
                     /label=F1ori-R
                     /note="F1 origin, reverse primer"
     primer_bind     4762..4783
                     /label=F1ori-F
                     /note="F1 origin, forward primer"
     CDS             complement(5051..5854)
                     /codon_start=1
                     /gene="S. cerevisiae URA3"
                     /product="orotidine-5'-phosphate decarboxylase, required
                     for uracil biosynthesis"
                     /label=URA3
                     /note="yeast auxotrophic marker, counterselectable with
                     5-fluoroorotic acid (5-FOA)"
                     /translation="MSKATYKERAATHPSPVAAKLFNIMHEKQTNLCASLDVRTTKELL
                     ELVEALGPKICLLKTHVDILTDFSMEGTVKPLKALSAKYNFLLFEDRKFADIGNTVKLQ
                     YSAGVYRIAEWADITNAHGVVGPGIVSGLKQAAEEVTKEPRGLLMLAELSCKGSLSTGE
                     YTKGTVDIAKSDKDFVIGFIAQRDMGGRDEGYDWLIMTPGVGLDDKGDALGQQYRTVDD
                     VVSTGSDIIIVGRGLFAKGRDAKVEGERYRKAGWEAYLRRCGQQN"
     promoter        complement(5855..6070)
                     /gene="S. cerevisiae URA3"
                     /label=URA3 promoter
     primer_bind     complement(6094..6113)
                     /label=pRS-marker
                     /note="pRS vectors, use to sequence yeast selectable
                     marker"
     primer_bind     6213..6235
                     /label=pGEX 3'
                     /note="pGEX vectors, reverse primer"
ORIGIN
        1 gacgaaaggg cctcgtgata cgcctatttt tataggttaa tgtcatgata ataatggttt
       61 cttagtatga tccaatatca aaggaaatga tagcattgaa ggatgagact aatccaattg
      121 aggagtggca gcatatagaa cagctaaagg gtagtgctga aggaagcata cgataccccg
      181 catggaatgg gataatatca caggaggtac tagactacct ttcatcctac ataaatagac
      241 gcatataagt acgcatttaa gcataaacac gcactatgcc gttcttctca tgtatatata
      301 tatacaggca acacgcagat ataggtgcga cgtgaacagt gagctgtatg tgcgcagctc
      361 gcgttgcatt ttcggaagcg ctcgttttcg gaaacgcttt gaagttccta ttccgaagtt
      421 cctattctct agaaagtata ggaacttcag agcgcttttg aaaaccaaaa gcgctctgaa
      481 gacgcacttt caaaaaacca aaaacgcacc ggactgtaac gagctactaa aatattgcga
      541 ataccgcttc cacaaacatt gctcaaaagt atctctttgc tatatatctc tgtgctatat
      601 ccctatataa cctacccatc cacctttcgc tccttgaact tgcatctaaa ctcgacctct
      661 acatttttta tgtttatctc tagtattact ctttagacaa aaaaattgta gtaagaacta
      721 ttcatagagt gaatcgaaaa caatacgaaa atgtaaacat ttcctatacg tagtatatag
      781 agacaaaata gaagaaaccg ttcataattt tctgaccaat gaagaatcat caacgctatc
      841 actttctgtt cacaaagtat gcgcaatcca catcggtata gaatataatc ggggatgcct
      901 ttatcttgaa aaaatgcacc cgcagcttcg ctagtaatca gtaaacgcgg gaagtggagt
      961 caggcttttt ttatggaaga gaaaatagac accaaagtag ccttcttcta accttaacgg
     1021 acctacagtg caaaaagtta tcaagagact gcattataga gcgcacaaag gagaaaaaaa
     1081 gtaatctaag atgctttgtt agaaaaatag cgctctcggg atgcattttt gtagaacaaa
     1141 aaagaagtat agattctttg ttggtaaaat agcgctctcg cgttgcattt ctgttctgta
     1201 aaaatgcagc tcagattctt tgtttgaaaa attagcgctc tcgcgttgca tttttgtttt
     1261 acaaaaatga agcacagatt cttcgttggt aaaatagcgc tttcgcgttg catttctgtt
     1321 ctgtaaaaat gcagctcaga ttctttgttt gaaaaattag cgctctcgcg ttgcattttt
     1381 gttctacaaa atgaagcaca gatgcttcgt tcaggtggca cttttcgggg aaatgtgcgc
     1441 ggaaccccta tttgtttatt tttctaaata cattcaaata tgtatccgct catgagacaa
     1501 taaccctgat aaatgcttca ataatattga aaaaggaaga gtatgagtat tcaacatttc
     1561 cgtgtcgccc ttattccctt ttttgcggca ttttgccttc ctgtttttgc tcacccagaa
     1621 acgctggtga aagtaaaaga tgctgaagat cagttgggtg cacgagtggg ttacatcgaa
     1681 ctggatctca acagcggtaa gatccttgag agttttcgcc ccgaagaacg ttttccaatg
     1741 atgagcactt ttaaagttct gctatgtggc gcggtattat cccgtattga cgccgggcaa
     1801 gagcaactcg gtcgccgcat acactattct cagaatgact tggttgagta ctcaccagtc
     1861 acagaaaagc atcttacgga tggcatgaca gtaagagaat tatgcagtgc tgccataacc
     1921 atgagtgata acactgcggc caacttactt ctgacaacga tcggaggacc gaaggagcta
     1981 accgcttttt tgcacaacat gggggatcat gtaactcgcc ttgatcgttg ggaaccggag
     2041 ctgaatgaag ccataccaaa cgacgagcgt gacaccacga tgcctgtagc aatggcaaca
     2101 acgttgcgca aactattaac tggcgaacta cttactctag cttcccggca acaattaata
     2161 gactggatgg aggcggataa agttgcagga ccacttctgc gctcggccct tccggctggc
     2221 tggtttattg ctgataaatc tggagccggt gagcgtgggt ctcgcggtat cattgcagca
     2281 ctggggccag atggtaagcc ctcccgtatc gtagttatct acacgacggg gagtcaggca
     2341 actatggatg aacgaaatag acagatcgct gagataggtg cctcactgat taagcattgg
     2401 taactgtcag accaagttta ctcatatata ctttagattg atttaaaact tcatttttaa
     2461 tttaaaagga tctaggtgaa gatccttttt gataatctca tgaccaaaat cccttaacgt
     2521 gagttttcgt tccactgagc gtcagacccc gtagaaaaga tcaaaggatc ttcttgagat
     2581 cctttttttc tgcgcgtaat ctgctgcttg caaacaaaaa aaccaccgct accagcggtg
     2641 gtttgtttgc cggatcaaga gctaccaact ctttttccga aggtaactgg cttcagcaga
     2701 gcgcagatac caaatactgt tcttctagtg tagccgtagt taggccacca cttcaagaac
     2761 tctgtagcac cgcctacata cctcgctctg ctaatcctgt taccagtggc tgctgccagt
     2821 ggcgataagt cgtgtcttac cgggttggac tcaagacgat agttaccgga taaggcgcag
     2881 cggtcgggct gaacgggggg ttcgtgcaca cagcccagct tggagcgaac gacctacacc
     2941 gaactgagat acctacagcg tgagctatga gaaagcgcca cgcttcccga agggagaaag
     3001 gcggacaggt atccggtaag cggcagggtc ggaacaggag agcgcacgag ggagcttcca
     3061 gggggaaacg cctggtatct ttatagtcct gtcgggtttc gccacctctg acttgagcgt
     3121 cgatttttgt gatgctcgtc aggggggcgg agcctatgga aaaacgccag caacgcggcc
     3181 tttttacggt tcctggcctt ttgctggcct tttgctcaca tgttctttcc tgcgttatcc
     3241 cctgattctg tggataaccg tattaccgcc tttgagtgag ctgataccgc tcgccgcagc
     3301 cgaacgaccg agcgcagcga gtcagtgagc gaggaagcgg aagagcgccc aatacgcaaa
     3361 ccgcctctcc ccgcgcgttg gccgattcat taatgcagct ggcacgacag gtttcccgac
     3421 tggaaagcgg gcagtgagcg caacgcaatt aatgtgagtt agctcactca ttaggcaccc
     3481 caggctttac actttatgct tccggctcgt atgttgtgtg gaattgtgag cggataacaa
     3541 tttcacacag gaaacagcta tgaccatgat tacgccaagc gcgcaattaa ccctcactaa
     3601 agggaacaaa agctggagct tctttgaaaa gataatgtat gattatgctt tcactcatat
     3661 ttatacagaa acttgatgtt ttctttcgag tatatacaag gtgattacat gtacgtttga
     3721 agtacaactc tagattttgt agtgccctct tgggctagcg gtaaaggtgc gcattttttc
     3781 acaccctaca atgttctgtt caaaagattt tggtcaaacg ctgtagaagt gaaagttggt
     3841 gcgcatgttt cggcgttcga aacttctccg cagtgaaaga taaatgatcg atacgttctc
     3901 tatggaggag ttttagagct agaaatagca agttaaaata aggctagtcc gttatcaact
     3961 tgaaaaagtg gcaccgagtc ggtggtgctt tttttgtttt ttatgtcttc gagtcatgta
     4021 attagttatg tcacgcttac gttcacgccc tccccccaca tccgctctaa ccgaaaagga
     4081 aggagttaga caacctgaag tctaggtccc tatttatttt tttatagtta tgttagtatt
     4141 aagaacgtta tttatatttc aaatttttct tttttttctg tacagacgcg tgtacgcatg
     4201 taacattata ctgaaaacct tgcttgagaa ggttttggga cgctcgaagg ctttaatttg
     4261 cggccggtac ccaattcgcc ctatagtgag tcgtattacg cgcgctcact ggccgtcgtt
     4321 ttacaacgtc gtgactggga aaaccctggc gttacccaac ttaatcgcct tgcagcacat
     4381 ccccctttcg ccagctggcg taatagcgaa gaggcccgca ccgatcgccc ttcccaacag
     4441 ttgcgcagcc tgaatggcga atggnnnnnn nnnnnnnnnn nnnnnnnnnn nnnnnnnnnn
     4501 nnnnnnnnnn nnnnnnnnnn nnnnnnnnnn nnnnnnnnnn nnnnnnnnnn nnnnnnnnnn
     4561 nnnnnnnnnn nnnnnnnnnn nnnnnnnncn nnnnnnnnnn nnnnnnnnnn nnnnnnnnnn
     4621 nnnnnnnnnn nnnnnnnnnn nnnnnnnnnn nnnnnnnnnn nnnnnnnnnn nnnnnnnnnn
     4681 annnnnnnnn nnnnnnnnnn nnnnnnnnnn nnnnnnnnnn nnnnnnnnnn cctttgacgt
     4741 tggagtccac gttctttaat agtggactct tgttccaaac tggaacaaca ctcaacccta
     4801 tctcggtcta ttcttttgat ttataaggga ttttgccgat ttcggcctat tggttaaaaa
     4861 atgagctgat ttaacaaaaa tttaacgcga attttaacaa aatattaacg cttacaattt
     4921 cctgatgcgg tattttctcc ttacgcatct gtgcggtatt tcacaccgca tagggtaata
     4981 actgatataa ttaaattgaa gctctaattt gtgagtttag tatacatgca tttacttata
     5041 atacagtttt ttagttttgc tggccgcatc ttctcaaata tgcttcccag cctgcttttc
     5101 tgtaacgttc accctctacc ttagcatccc ttccctttgc aaatagtcct cttccaacaa
     5161 taataatgtc agatcctgta gagaccacat catccacggt tctatactgt tgacccaatg
     5221 cgtctccctt gtcatctaaa cccacaccgg gtgtcataat caaccaatcg taaccttcat
     5281 ctcttccacc catgtctctt tgagcaataa agccgataac aaaatctttg tcgctcttcg
     5341 caatgtcaac agtaccctta gtatattctc cagtagatag ggagcccttg catgacaatt
     5401 ctgctaacat caaaaggcct ctaggttcct ttgttacttc ttctgccgcc tgcttcaaac
     5461 cgctaacaat acctgggccc accacaccgt gtgcattcgt aatgtctgcc cattctgcta
     5521 ttctgtatac acccgcagag tactgcaatt tgactgtatt accaatgtca gcaaattttc
     5581 tgtcttcgaa gagtaaaaaa ttgtacttgg cggataatgc ctttagcggc ttaactgtgc
     5641 cctccatgga aaaatcagtc aagatatcca catgtgtttt tagtaaacaa attttgggac
     5701 ctaatgcttc aactaactcc agtaattcct tggtggtacg aacatccaat gaagcacaca
     5761 agtttgtttg cttttcgtgc atgatattaa atagcttggc agcaacagga ctaggatgag
     5821 tagcagcacg ttccttatat gtagctttcg acatgattta tcttcgtttc ctgcaggttt
     5881 ttgttctgtg cagttgggtt aagaatactg ggcaatttca tgtttcttca acactacata
     5941 tgcgtatata taccaatcta agtctgtgct ccttccttcg ttcttccttc tgttcggaga
     6001 ttaccgaatc aaaaaaattt caaggaaacc gaaatcaaaa aaaagaataa aaaaaaaatg
     6061 atgaattgaa aaggtggtat ggtgcactct cagtacaatc tgctctgatg ccgcatagtt
     6121 aagccagccc cgacacccgc caacacccgc tgacgcgccc tgacgggctt gtctgctccc
     6181 ggcatccgct tacagacaag ctgtgaccgt ctccgggagc tgcatgtgtc agaggttttc
     6241 accgtcatca ccgaaacgcg cga
//
