Features (pLannotate 1.2.2; 21 found; start..end, strand, type, name):
     69..1411    +  rep_origin     2μ ori: yeast 2μ plasmid origin of replication
   1438..1542    +  promoter       AmpR promoter: bla
   1543..2403    +  CDS            AmpR: β-lactamase; bla; confers resistance to ampicillin, carbenicillin, and related antibiotics
   2574..3162    +  rep_origin     ori: high-copy-number ColE1/pMB1/pBR322/pUC origin of replication
   3345..3437    +  CDS            lacI (fragment): lac repressor; lacI; The lac repressor binds to the lac operator to inhibit transcription in E. coli. This inhibition can be relieved by adding lactose or isopropyl-β-D-thiogalactopyranoside (IPTG).
   3450..3471    +  protein_bind   CAP binding site: CAP binding activates transcription in the presence of cAMP. E. coli catabolite activator protein
   3486..3516    +  promoter       lac promoter: promoter for the E. coli lac operon
   3524..3540    +  protein_bind   lac operator: The lac repressor binds to the lac operator to inhibit transcription in E. coli. This inhibition can be relieved by adding lactose or isopropyl-β-D-thiogalactopyranoside (IPTG). lac repressor encoded by lacI
   3585..3603    +  promoter       T3 promoter: promoter for bacteriophage T3 RNA polymerase
   3621..3889    +  promoter       SNR52 promoter: promoter for the S. cerevisiae small nucleolar RNA gene SNR52
   3910..3984    +  misc_RNA       gRNA scaffold: guide RNA scaffold for the Streptococcus pyogenes CRISPR/Cas9 system
   3989..4008    +  terminator     SUP4 terminator: transcription terminator for the S. cerevisiae SUP4 tRNA gene
   4060..4249    +  terminator     CYC1 terminator: S. cerevisiae CYC1; transcription terminator for CYC1
   4280..4298    -  promoter       T7 promoter: promoter for bacteriophage T7 RNA polymerase
   4306..4461    +  CDS            lacZα (fragment): LacZα fragment of β-galactosidase; lacZ fragment
   4469..4924    +  rep_origin     f1 ori (sequence partly withheld): f1 bacteriophage origin of replication; arrow indicates direction of (+) strand synthesis
   4925..4976    -  misc_feature   bom (fragment): basis of mobility region from pBR322
   5055..5858    -  CDS            URA3: orotidine-5'-phosphate decarboxylase, required for uracil biosynthesis; S. cerevisiae URA3; yeast auxotrophic marker, counterselectable with 5-fluoroorotic acid (5-FOA)
   5859..6074    -  promoter       URA3 promoter: S. cerevisiae URA3
   6089..6138    -  misc_feature   bom (fragment): basis of mobility region from pBR322
   6240..1       -  CDS            rop (fragment) (across the origin): Rop protein, which maintains plasmids at low copy number; rop
>Addgene plasmid #43803 | p426-SNR52p-gRNA.CAN1.Y-SUP4t | depositor full sequence | sequence record 59153 | p426-SNR52p-gRNA.CAN1.Y-SUP4t sequence 6274 bps
GACGAAAGGGCCTCGTGATACGCCTATTTTTATAGGTTAATGTCATGATAATAATGGTTTCTTAGTATGA
TCCAATATCAAAGGAAATGATAGCATTGAAGGATGAGACTAATCCAATTGAGGAGTGGCAGCATATAGAA
CAGCTAAAGGGTAGTGCTGAAGGAAGCATACGATACCCCGCATGGAATGGGATAATATCACAGGAGGTAC
TAGACTACCTTTCATCCTACATAAATAGACGCATATAAGTACGCATTTAAGCATAAACACGCACTATGCC
GTTCTTCTCATGTATATATATATACAGGCAACACGCAGATATAGGTGCGACGTGAACAGTGAGCTGTATG
TGCGCAGCTCGCGTTGCATTTTCGGAAGCGCTCGTTTTCGGAAACGCTTTGAAGTTCCTATTCCGAAGTT
CCTATTCTCTAGAAAGTATAGGAACTTCAGAGCGCTTTTGAAAACCAAAAGCGCTCTGAAGACGCACTTT
CAAAAAACCAAAAACGCACCGGACTGTAACGAGCTACTAAAATATTGCGAATACCGCTTCCACAAACATT
GCTCAAAAGTATCTCTTTGCTATATATCTCTGTGCTATATCCCTATATAACCTACCCATCCACCTTTCGC
TCCTTGAACTTGCATCTAAACTCGACCTCTACATTTTTTATGTTTATCTCTAGTATTACTCTTTAGACAA
AAAAATTGTAGTAAGAACTATTCATAGAGTGAATCGAAAACAATACGAAAATGTAAACATTTCCTATACG
TAGTATATAGAGACAAAATAGAAGAAACCGTTCATAATTTTCTGACCAATGAAGAATCATCAACGCTATC
ACTTTCTGTTCACAAAGTATGCGCAATCCACATCGGTATAGAATATAATCGGGGATGCCTTTATCTTGAA
AAAATGCACCCGCAGCTTCGCTAGTAATCAGTAAACGCGGGAAGTGGAGTCAGGCTTTTTTTATGGAAGA
GAAAATAGACACCAAAGTAGCCTTCTTCTAACCTTAACGGACCTACAGTGCAAAAAGTTATCAAGAGACT
GCATTATAGAGCGCACAAAGGAGAAAAAAAGTAATCTAAGATGCTTTGTTAGAAAAATAGCGCTCTCGGG
ATGCATTTTTGTAGAACAAAAAAGAAGTATAGATTCTTTGTTGGTAAAATAGCGCTCTCGCGTTGCATTT
CTGTTCTGTAAAAATGCAGCTCAGATTCTTTGTTTGAAAAATTAGCGCTCTCGCGTTGCATTTTTGTTTT
ACAAAAATGAAGCACAGATTCTTCGTTGGTAAAATAGCGCTTTCGCGTTGCATTTCTGTTCTGTAAAAAT
GCAGCTCAGATTCTTTGTTTGAAAAATTAGCGCTCTCGCGTTGCATTTTTGTTCTACAAAATGAAGCACA
GATGCTTCGTTCAGGTGGCACTTTTCGGGGAAATGTGCGCGGAACCCCTATTTGTTTATTTTTCTAAATA
CATTCAAATATGTATCCGCTCATGAGACAATAACCCTGATAAATGCTTCAATAATATTGAAAAAGGAAGA
GTATGAGTATTCAACATTTCCGTGTCGCCCTTATTCCCTTTTTTGCGGCATTTTGCCTTCCTGTTTTTGC
TCACCCAGAAACGCTGGTGAAAGTAAAAGATGCTGAAGATCAGTTGGGTGCACGAGTGGGTTACATCGAA
CTGGATCTCAACAGCGGTAAGATCCTTGAGAGTTTTCGCCCCGAAGAACGTTTTCCAATGATGAGCACTT
TTAAAGTTCTGCTATGTGGCGCGGTATTATCCCGTATTGACGCCGGGCAAGAGCAACTCGGTCGCCGCAT
ACACTATTCTCAGAATGACTTGGTTGAGTACTCACCAGTCACAGAAAAGCATCTTACGGATGGCATGACA
GTAAGAGAATTATGCAGTGCTGCCATAACCATGAGTGATAACACTGCGGCCAACTTACTTCTGACAACGA
TCGGAGGACCGAAGGAGCTAACCGCTTTTTTGCACAACATGGGGGATCATGTAACTCGCCTTGATCGTTG
GGAACCGGAGCTGAATGAAGCCATACCAAACGACGAGCGTGACACCACGATGCCTGTAGCAATGGCAACA
ACGTTGCGCAAACTATTAACTGGCGAACTACTTACTCTAGCTTCCCGGCAACAATTAATAGACTGGATGG
AGGCGGATAAAGTTGCAGGACCACTTCTGCGCTCGGCCCTTCCGGCTGGCTGGTTTATTGCTGATAAATC
TGGAGCCGGTGAGCGTGGGTCTCGCGGTATCATTGCAGCACTGGGGCCAGATGGTAAGCCCTCCCGTATC
GTAGTTATCTACACGACGGGGAGTCAGGCAACTATGGATGAACGAAATAGACAGATCGCTGAGATAGGTG
CCTCACTGATTAAGCATTGGTAACTGTCAGACCAAGTTTACTCATATATACTTTAGATTGATTTAAAACT
TCATTTTTAATTTAAAAGGATCTAGGTGAAGATCCTTTTTGATAATCTCATGACCAAAATCCCTTAACGT
GAGTTTTCGTTCCACTGAGCGTCAGACCCCGTAGAAAAGATCAAAGGATCTTCTTGAGATCCTTTTTTTC
TGCGCGTAATCTGCTGCTTGCAAACAAAAAAACCACCGCTACCAGCGGTGGTTTGTTTGCCGGATCAAGA
GCTACCAACTCTTTTTCCGAAGGTAACTGGCTTCAGCAGAGCGCAGATACCAAATACTGTCCTTCTAGTG
TAGCCGTAGTTAGGCCACCACTTCAAGAACTCTGTAGCACCGCCTACATACCTCGCTCTGCTAATCCTGT
TACCAGTGGCTGCTGCCAGTGGCGATAAGTCGTGTCTTACCGGGTTGGACTCAAGACGATAGTTACCGGA
TAAGGCGCAGCGGTCGGGCTGAACGGGGGGTTCGTGCACACAGCCCAGCTTGGAGCGAACGACCTACACC
GAACTGAGATACCTACAGCGTGAGCTATGAGAAAGCGCCACGCTTCCCGAAGGGAGAAAGGCGGACAGGT
ATCCGGTAAGCGGCAGGGTCGGAACAGGAGAGCGCACGAGGGAGCTTCCAGGGGGAAACGCCTGGTATCT
TTATAGTCCTGTCGGGTTTCGCCACCTCTGACTTGAGCGTCGATTTTTGTGATGCTCGTCAGGGGGGCGG
AGCCTATGGAAAAACGCCAGCAACGCGGCCTTTTTACGGTTCCTGGCCTTTTGCTGGCCTTTTGCTCACA
TGTTCTTTCCTGCGTTATCCCCTGATTCTGTGGATAACCGTATTACCGCCTTTGAGTGAGCTGATACCGC
TCGCCGCAGCCGAACGACCGAGCGCAGCGAGTCAGTGAGCGAGGAAGCGGAAGAGCGCCCAATACGCAAA
CCGCCTCTCCCCGCGCGTTGGCCGATTCATTAATGCAGCTGGCACGACAGGTTTCCCGACTGGAAAGCGG
GCAGTGAGCGCAACGCAATTAATGTGAGTTACCTCACTCATTAGGCACCCCAGGCTTTACACTTTATGCT
TCCGGCTCCTATGTTGTGTGGAATTGTGAGCGGATAACAATTTCACACAGGAAACAGCTATGACCATGAT
TACGCCAAGCGCGCAATTAACCCTCACTAAAGGGAACAAAAGCTGGAGCTTCTTTGAAAAGATAATGTAT
GATTATGCTTTCACTCATATTTATACAGAAACTTGATGTTTTCTTTCGAGTATATACAAGGTGATTACAT
GTACGTTTGAAGTACAACTCTAGATTTTGTAGTGCCCTCTTGGGCTAGCGGTAAAGGTGCGCATTTTTTC
ACACCCTACAATGTTCTGTTCAAAAGATTTTGGTCAAACGCTGTAGAAGTGAAAGTTGGTGCGCATGTTT
CGGCGTTCGAAACTTCTCCGCAGTGAAAGATAAATGATCGATACGTTCTCTATGGAGGAGTTTTAGAGCT
AGAAATAGCAAGTTAAAATAAGGCTAGTCCGTTATCAACTTGAAAAAGTGGCACCGAGTCGGTGGTGCTT
TTTTTGTTTTTTATGTCTTCGAGTCATGTAATTAGTTATGTCACGCTTACGTTCACGCCCTCCCCCCACA
TCCGCTCTAACCGAAAAGGAAGGAGTTAGACAACCTGAAGTCTAGGTCCCTATTTATTTTTTTATAGTTA
TGTTAGTATTAAGAACGTTATTTATATTTCAAATTTTTCTTTTTTTTCTGTACAGACGCGTGTACGCATG
TAACATTATACTGAAAACCTTGCTTGAGAAGGTTTTGGGACGCTCGAAGGCTTTAATTTGCGGCCGGTAC
CCAATTCGCCCTATAGTGAGTCGTATTACGCGCGCTCACTGGCCGTCGTTTTACAACGTCGTGACTGGGA
AAACCCTGGCGTTACCCAACTTAATCGCCTTGCAGCACATCCCCCTTTCGCCAGCTGGCGTAATAGCGAA
GAGGCCCGCACCGATCGCCCTTCCCAACAGTTGCGCAGCCTGAATGGCGAATGGCGCG
[124 nt withheld, positions 4469-4592]
C
[91 nt withheld, positions 4594-4684]
A
[49 nt withheld, positions 4686-4734]
CCTTTGACGTTGGAGTCCACGTTCTTTAATAGTGGACTCTTGTTCCAAACTGGAACAACACTCAACCCTA
TCTCGGTCTATTCTTTTGATTTATAAGGGATTTTGCCGATTTCGGCCTATTGGTTAAAAAATGAGCTGAT
TTAACAAAAATTTAACGCGAATTTTAACAAAATATTAACGTTTACAATTTCCTGATGCGGTATTTTCTCC
TTACGCATCTGTGCGGTATTTCACACCGCATAGGGTAATAACTGATATAATTAAATTGAAGCTCTAATTT
GTGAGTTTAGTATACATGCATTTACTTATAATACAGTTTTTTAGTTTTGCTGGCCGCATCTTCTCAAATA
TGCTTCCCAGCCTGCTTTTCTGTAACGTTCACCCTCTACCTTAGCATCCCTTCCCTTTGCAAATAGTCCT
CTTCCAACAATAATAATGTCAGATCCTGTAGAGACCACATCATCCACGGTTCTATACTGTTGACCCAATG
CGTCTCCCTTGTCATCTAAACCCACACCGGGTGTCATAATCAACCAATCGTAACCTTCATCTCTTCCACC
CATGTCTCTTTGAGCAATAAAGCCGATAACAAAATCTTTGTCGCTCTTCGCAATGTCAACAGTACCCTTA
GTATATTCTCCAGTAGATAGGGAGCCCTTGCATGACAATTCTGCTAACATCAAAAGGCCTCTAGGTTCCT
TTGTTACTTCTTCTGCCGCCTGCTTCAAACCGCTAACAATACCTGGGCCCACCACACCGTGTGCATTCGT
AATGTCTGCCCATTCTGCTATTCTGTATACACCCGCAGAGTACTGCAATTTGACTGTATTACCAATGTCA
GCAAATTTTCTGTCTTCGAAGAGTAAAAAATTGTACTTGGCGGATAATGCCTTTAGCGGCTTAACTGTGC
CCTCCATGGAAAAATCAGTCAAGATATCCACATGTGTTTTTAGTAAACAAATTTTGGGACCTAATGCTTC
AACTAACTCCAGTAATTCCTTGGTGGTACGAACATCCAATGAAGCACACAAGTTTGTTTGCTTTTCGTGC
ATGATATTAAATAGCTTGGCAGCAACAGGACTAGGATGAGTAGCAGCACGTTCCTTATATGTAGCTTTCG
ACATGATTTATCTTCGTTTCCTGCAGGTTTTTGTTCTGTGCAGTTGGGTTAAGAATACTGGGCAATTTCA
TGTTTCTTCAACACTACATATGCGTATATATACCAATCTAAGTCTGTGCTCCTTCCTTCGTTCTTCCTTC
TGTTCGGAGATTACCGAATCAAAAAAATTTCAAGGAAACCGAAATCAAAAAAAAGAATAAAAAAAAAATG
ATGAATTGAATTGAAAAGCTGTGGTATGGTGCACTCTCAGTACAATCTGCTCTGATGCCGCATAGTTAAG
CCAGCCCCGACACCCGCCAACACCCGCTGACGCGCCCTGACGGGCTTGTCTGCTCCCGGCATCCGCTTAC
AGACAAGCTGTGACCGTCTCCGGGAGCTGCATGTGTCAGAGGTTTTCACCGTCATCACCGAAACGCGCGA
