>Addgene plasmid #43803 | p426-SNR52p-gRNA.CAN1.Y-SUP4t | addgene partial sequence | sequence record 60478 | M13_pUC_rev
CGCCAAGCGCGCAATTAACCCTCACTAAAGGGAACAAAAGCTGGAGCTTCTTTGAAAAGATAATGTATGA
TTATGCTTTCACTCATATTTATACAGAAACTTGATGTTTTCTTTCGAGTATATACAAGGTGATTACATGT
ACGTTTGAAGTACAACTCTAGATTTTGTAGTGCCCTCTTGGGCTAGCGGTAAAGGTGCGCATTTTTTCAC
ACCCTACAATGTTCTGTTCAAAAGATTTTGGTCAAACGCTGTAGAAGTGAAAGTTGGTGCGCATGTTTCG
GCGTTCGAAACTTCTCCGCAGTGAAAGATAAATGATCGATACGTTCTCTATGGAGGAGTTTTAGAGCTAG
AAATAGCAAGTTAAAATAAGGCTAGTCCGTTATCAACTTGAAAAAGTGGCACCGAGTCGGTGGTGCTTTT
TTTGTTTTTTATGTCTTCGAGTCATGTAATTAGTTATGTCACGCTTACGTTCACGCCCTCCCCCCACATC
CGCTCTAACCGAAAAGGAAGGAGTTAGACAACCTGAAGTCTAGGTCCCTATTTATTTTTTTATAGTTATG
TTAGTATTAAGAACGTTATTTATATTTCAAATTTTTCTTTTTTTTCTGTACAGACGCGTGTACGCATGTA
ACATTATACTGAAAACCTTGCTTGAGAAGGTTTTGGGACGCTCGAAGGCTTTAATTTGCGGCCGGTACCC
AATTCGCCCTATAGTGAGTCGTATTACGCGCGCTCACTGGCCGTCGTTTTACAACGTCGTGACTGGGAAA
ACCCTGGCGTTACCCAACTTAATCGCCTTGCAGCACATCCCCCTTTCGCCAGCTGGCGTAATAGCGAAGA
GGCCCGCACCGATCGCCCTTCCCAACAGTTGCGCAGCCTGAATGGCGAATGG
