>Addgene plasmid #43803 | p426-SNR52p-gRNA.CAN1.Y-SUP4t | addgene partial sequence | sequence record 60923 | pRSII-F1 5'-CGGCATCAGAGCAGATTGTAC-3'
TTTCATTCATCATTTTTTTTTTATTCTTTTTTTTGATTTCGGTTTCCTTGAAATTTTTTTGATTCGGTAA
TCTCCGAACAGAAGGAAGAACGAAGGAAGGAGCACAGACTTAGATTGGTATATATACGCATATGTAGTGT
TGAAGAAACATGAAATTGCCCAGTATTCTTAACCCAACTGCACAGAACAAAAACCTGCAGGAAACGAAGA
TAAATCATGTCGAAAGCTACATATAAGGAACGTGCTGCTACTCATCCTAGTCCTGTTGCTGCCAAGCTAT
TTAATATCATGCACGAAAAGCAAACAAACTTGTGTGCTTCATTGGATGTTCGTACCACCAAGGAATTACT
GGAGTTAGTTGAAGCATTAGGTCCCAAAATTTGTTTACTAAAAACACATGTGGATATCTTGACTGATTTT
TCCATGGAGGGCACAGTTAAGCCGCTAAAGGCATTATCCGCCAAGTACAATTTTTTACTCTTCGAAGACA
GAAAATTTGCTGACATTGGTAATACAGTCAAATTGCAGTACTCTGCGGGTGTATACAGAATAGCAGAATG
GGCAGACATTACGAATGCACACGGTGTGGTGGGCCCAGGTATTGTTAGCGGTTTGAAGCAGGCGGCAGAA
GAAGTAACAAAGGAACCTAGAGGCCTTTTGATGTTAGCAGAATTGTCATGCAAGGGCTCCCTATCTACTG
GAGAATATACTAAGGGTACTGTTGACATTGCGAAGAGCGACAAAGATTTTGTTATCGGCTTTATTGCTCA
AAGAGACATGGGTGGAAGAGATGAAGGTTACGATTGGTTGATTATGACACCCGGTGTGGGTTTAGATGAC
AAGGGAGACGCATTGGGTCAACAGTATAGAACCGTGGATGATGTGGTCTCTACAGGATCTGACATTATTA
TTGTTGGAAGAGGACTAT
