>Addgene plasmid #43803 | p426-SNR52p-gRNA.CAN1.Y-SUP4t | addgene partial sequence | sequence record 60924 | pGEX3
GACGAAAGGGCCTCGTGATACGCCTATTTTTATAGGTTAATGTCATGATAATAATGGTTTCTTAGTATGA
TCCAATATCAAAGGAAATGATAGCATTGAAGGATGAGACTAATCCAATTGAGGAGTGGCAGCATATAGAA
CAGCTAAAGGGTAGTGCTGAAGGAAGCATACGATACCCCGCATGGAATGGGATAATATCACAGGAGGTAC
TAGACTACCTTTCATCCTACATAAATAGACGCATATAAGTACGCATTTAAGCATAAACACGCACTATGCC
GTTCTTCTCATGTATATATATATACAGGCAACACGCAGATATAGGTGCGACGTGAACAGTGAGCTGTATG
TGCGCAGCTCGCGTTGCATTTTCGGAAGCGCTCGTTTTCGGAAACGCTTTGAAGTTCCTATTCCGAAGTT
CCTATTCTCTAGAAAGTATAGGAACTTCAGAGCGCTTTTGAAAACCAAAAGCGCTCTGAAGACGCACTTT
CAAAAAACCAAAAACGCACCGGACTGTAACGAGCTACTAAAATATTGCGAATACCGCTTCCACAAACATT
GCTCAAAAGTATCTCTTTGCTATATATCTCTGTGCTATATCCCTATATAACCTACCCATCCACCTTTCGC
TCCTTGAACTTGCATCTAAACTCGACCTCTACATTTTTTATGTTTATCTCTAGTATTACTCTTTAGACAA
AAAAATTGTAGTAAGAACTATTCATAGAGTGAATCGAAAACAATACGAAAATGTAAACATTTCCTATACG
TAGTATATAGAGACAAAATAGAAGAAACCGTTCATAATTTTCTGACCAATGAAGAATCATCAACGCTATC
ACTTTCTGTTCACAAAGTATGCGCAATCCACATCG
