>Addgene plasmid #43803 | p426-SNR52p-gRNA.CAN1.Y-SUP4t | addgene partial sequence | sequence record 115079 | M13pUC-Rev 5'-AGCGGATAACAATTTCACACAGG-3'
AGCGCGCAATTAACCCTCACTAAAGGGAACAAAAGCTGGAGCTTCTTTGAAAAGATAATGTATGATTATG
CTTTCACTCATATTTATACAGAAACTTGATGTTTTCTTTCGAGTATATACAAGGTGATTACATGTACGTT
TGAAGTACAACTCTAGATTTTGTAGTGCCCTCTTGGGCTAGCGGTAAAGGTGCGCATTTTTTCACACCCT
ACAATGTTCTGTTCAAAAGATTTTGGTCAAACGCTGTAGAAGTGAAAGTTGGTGCGCATGTTTCGGCGTT
CGAAACTTCTCCGCAGTGAAAGATAAATGATCGATACGTTCTCTATGGAGGAGTTTTAGAGCTAGAAATA
GCAAGTTAAAATAAGGCTAGTCCGTTATCAACTTGAAAAAGTGGCACCGAGTCGGTGGTGCTTTTTTTGT
TTTTTATGTCTTCGAGTCATGTAATTAGTTATGTCACGCTTACGTTCACGCCCTCCCCCCACATCCGCTC
TAACCGAAAAGGAAGGAGTTAGACAACCTGAAGTCTAGGTCCCTATTTATTTTTTTATAGTTATGTTAGT
ATTAAGAACGTTATTTATATTTCAAATTTTTCTTTTTTTTCTGTACAGACGCGTGTACGCATGTAACATT
ATACTGAAAACCTTGCTTGAGAAGGTTTTGGGACGCTCGAAGGCTTTAATTTGCGGCCGGTACCCAATTC
GCCCTATAGTGAGTCGTATTACGCGCGCTCACTGGCCGTCGTTTTACAACGTCGTGACTGGGAAAACCCT
GGCGTTACCCAACTTA
